>Addgene plasmid #69737 | pIC232 | depositor partial sequence | sequence record 123483 | ORF
ATGGCGGACGGCGGCGGCGGCGGGGGAACTGGCGCGGTGGGCGGCGGCGGAACTAGCCAGGCCTCTGCCG
GGGCAGCGACTGGCGCTACTGGGGCCAGCGGGGGCGGTGGCCCCATCAACCCGGCCTCGCTGCCTCCCGG
CGACCCGCAGCTCATCGCTCTCATCGTGGAGCAGCTCAAGAGCCGGGGCCTTTTTGACAGCTTCCGCCGG
GACTGCCTGGCCGACGTGGACACCAAGCCAGCTTACCAAAACCTGAGGCAGAAAGTGGATAATTTTGTGT
CAACACATCTGGACAAGCAGGAATGGAATCCTACGATGAACAAAAACCAGTTGCGAAATGGTCTGAGGCA
GAGTGTGGTTCAAATACGCCAGACACCTTTTGAAAGCTAA
