>Addgene plasmid #69737 | pIC232 | addgene partial sequence | sequence record 128819 | pBABE5 5'-CTTTATCCAGCCCTCAC-3'
TGGTGGTACGCTACCGGTCGCCACCATGGTGAGCAAGGGCGAGGAGCTGTTCACCGGGGTGGTGCCCATC
CTGGTCGAGCTGGACGGCGACGTAAACGGCCACAAGTTCAGCGTGTCCGGCGAGGGCGAGGGCGATGCCA
CCTACGGCAAGCTGACCCTGAAGTTCATCTGCACCACCGGCAAGCTGCCCGTGCCCTGGCCCACCCTCGT
GACCACCTTCGGCTACGGCCTGCAGTGCTTCGCCCGCTACCCCGACCACATGAAGCAGCACGACTTCTTC
AAGTCCGCCATGCCCGAAGGCTACGTCCAGGAGCGCACCATCTTCTTCAAGGACGACGGCAACTACAAGA
CCCGCGCCGAGGTGAAGTTCGAGGGCGACACCCTGGTGAACCGCATCGAGCTGAAGGGCATCGACTTCAA
GGAGGACGGCAACATCCTGGGGCACAAGCTGGAGTACAACTACAACAGCCACAACGTCTATATCATGGCC
GACAAGCAGAAGAACGGCATCAAGGTGAACTTCAAGATCCGCCACAACATCGAGGACGGCAGCGTGCAGC
TCGCCGACCACTACCAGCAGAACACCCCCATCGGCGACGGCCCCGTGCTGCTGCCCGACAACCACTACCT
GAGCTACCAGTCCGCCCTGAGCAAAGACCCCAACGAGAAGCGCGATCACATGGTCCTGCTGGAGTTCGTG
ACCGCCGCCGGGATCACTCTCGGCATGGACGAGCTGTACAAGTCCGGAGGGGATCGGTGGAGCTCCACCG
GTGGCGGCCGCTCTAGAGAGAATCTTTATTTTCAGG
