>Addgene plasmid #69737 | pIC232 | addgene partial sequence | sequence record 128820 | pBABE3 5'-ACCCTAACTGACACACATTCC-3'
TGCATTCATTTTATGTTTCAGGTTCAGGGGGAGGTGTGGGAGGTTTTTTAAAGCAAGTAAAACCTCTACA
AATGTGGTATGGCTGATTATGATCAGTTATCTAGATCCGGTGGATCCCGGGCCCGCGGTACCGTCGACTG
CAGAATTCGAAGCTTTTAGCTTTCAAAAGGTGTCTGGCGTATTTGAACCACACTCTGCCTCAGACCATTT
CGCAACTGGTTTTTGTTCATCGTAGGATTCCATTCCTGCTTGTCCAGATGTGTTGACACAAAATTATCCA
CTTTCTGCCTCAGGTTTTGGTAAGCTGGCTTGGTGTCCACGTCGGCCAGGCAGTCCCGGCGGAAGCTGTC
AAAAAGGCCCCGGCTCTTGAGCTGCTCCACGATGAGAGCGATGAGCTGCGGGTCGCCGGGAGGCAGCGAG
GCCGGGTTGATGGGGCCACCGCCCCCGCTGGCCCCAGTAGCGCCAGTCGCTGCCCCGGCAGAGGCCTGGC
TAGTTCCGCCGCCGCCCACCGCGCCAGTTCCCCCGCCGCCGCCGCCGTCCGCCATCTCGAGACTAGTACC
TCCACCTCCGCTGTCCATGTGCTGGCGTTCGAATTTAGCAGCAGCGGTTTCTTTGAATTTGGCGGCGCCC
TGAAAATAAAGATTCTCTCTAGAGCGGCCGCCACCGGTGGAGCTCCACCGATCCCCTCCGGACTTGTACA
GCTCGTCCATGCCGAGAGTGATCCCGGCGGCGGTCACGAACTCCAGCAGGACCATGTGATCGCGCTTCTC
GTTGGGGTCTTTGCTCAGGGCGGACTGGTAGCTCAGGTAGTGGTTGTCGGGCAGCAGCACGGGGCCGTCG
CCGATGGG
