[The description below was written by a language model from this plasmid's Addgene catalogue record.]
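Description:
pIC232 is a retroviral mammalian expression plasmid built on pJAG98, a pBABEblast-derived backbone, and designed to deliver human Bod1 (also known as FAM44B) into mammalian cells. As a pBABE-type vector it is expected to carry the retroviral long terminal repeats and packaging signal that allow the transcript to be packaged into viral particles in a suitable packaging cell line and then integrated into the genome of target cells. However, no feature table is provided, so the exact regulatory elements, including the promoter driving the insert, are not stated in the record. In bacteria the plasmid is maintained at high copy under ampicillin selection. It is propagated in a recombination-deficient strain, a common choice for constructs carrying repeated LTR sequences. Transduced mammalian cells are selected with blasticidin.

The insert is recorded as a 390 bp human BOD1 sequence cloned between XhoI and EcoRI sites, both of which are preserved. It is fused at its N terminus to an eYFP-TEV-S tag. In this arrangement the yellow fluorescent protein allows the fusion to be localised by live or fixed-cell imaging. The S tag provides a second affinity handle, and the intervening TEV protease cleavage site permits release of the bait from the fluorescent protein moiety during sequential purification. Such a tag combination is typically used for both localisation and tandem affinity purification of protein complexes. The stated purpose is simply retroviral expression of Bod1, which is consistent with generating stable, blasticidin-resistant cell lines expressing the tagged protein.
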