Addgene plasmid #69737: pIC232
Purpose: Retroviral expression of Bod1
Depositing lab: Iain Cheeseman. Depositing organization: Whitehead Institute for Biomedical Research.
Backbone
  Vector backbone: pJAG98 (pBABEblast)
  Vector type: Mammalian Expression, Retroviral
  Selectable markers: Blasticidin
Growth in bacteria
  Bacterial resistance: Ampicillin, 100 μg/mL
  Growth temperature: 37°C
  Growth strain: NEB Stable
  Copy number: High Copy
Gene/Insert
  Gene/Insert name: Bod1 (alt name: FAM44B, LOC91272)
  Species: H. sapiens (human)
  Insert size (bp): 390
  Entrez Gene: BOD1 (a.k.a. FAM44B)
  Tag / fusion protein: eYFP-TEV-S (N terminal on insert)
  Cloning method: Restriction Enzyme; 5′ cloning site XhoI (not destroyed); 3′ cloning site EcoRI (not destroyed)
  Sequencing primers: 5′ EGFP-C; 3′ pBABE 3'
Terms and licenses: Academic/Nonprofit Terms; Industry Terms: Not Available to Industry
How to cite: pIC232 was a gift from Iain Cheeseman (Addgene plasmid # 69737 ; http://n2t.net/addgene:69737 ; RRID:Addgene_69737)
